Addgene plasmid #53680: YANK1A-c051
Purpose: Baculovirus expression for structure determination; may not be full ORF
Depositing lab: Nicola Burgess-Brown. Depositing organization: University of Oxford.
Backbone
  Vector backbone: pFB-LIC-Bse
  Backbone manufacturer: SGC
  Vector type: Baculovirus expression
Growth in bacteria
  Bacterial resistance: Ampicillin, 100 μg/mL
  Growth temperature: 37°C
  Growth strain: Mach1
  Growth instructions: Sf9 cell line is recommended for expression
  Copy number: High Copy
Gene/Insert
  Gene/Insert name: YANK1A
  Promoter: polyhedrin promoter
  Tag / fusion protein: His6-TEV (N terminal on insert)
  Cloning method: Ligation Independent Cloning
  Sequencing primers: 5′ Polyhedrin forward
Terms and licenses: Academic/Nonprofit Terms; Industry Terms: Not Available to Industry
Depositor comments: Baculovirus transfer vector (Bac-to-bac), N-terminal His-tag, TEV http://www.thesgc.org/structures/4FR4/
How to cite: YANK1A-c051 was a gift from Nicola Burgess-Brown (Addgene plasmid # 53680 ; http://n2t.net/addgene:53680 ; RRID:Addgene_53680)
