[The description below was written by a language model from this plasmid's Addgene catalogue record.]
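Description:
YANK1A-c051 is a baculovirus transfer plasmid built on the pFB-LIC-Bse backbone from the SGC, a ligation-independent-cloning derivative of the pFastBac-type vectors used in the Bac-to-Bac system. It is maintained in E. coli as a high-copy plasmid under ampicillin selection. As a transfer vector it is not itself the expression agent. In the Bac-to-Bac workflow, the expression cassette is moved by transposition into a baculovirus genome carried as a bacmid in a specialised E. coli strain, and the recombinant bacmid is then used to generate virus for infecting insect cells. The record recommends Sf9 cells for expression. No feature table is supplied, so the replication origin, transposition elements and any additional markers on the backbone are not documented here.

The insert is a YANK1A coding sequence introduced by ligation-independent cloning and placed under the polyhedrin promoter, a very late baculoviral promoter that drives strong transcription in infected insect cells. The protein is produced with an N-terminal hexahistidine tag followed by a TEV protease cleavage site, which allows capture by immobilised metal affinity chromatography and then removal of the tag to leave near-native protein. The record states that the construct may not carry the full open reading frame, which is consistent with a designed truncation chosen for crystallisation, but the construct boundaries and the source species of the gene are not stated. Its declared purpose is producing recombinant protein for structure determination, and the depositor comments link it to a deposited structure.
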