>Addgene plasmid #53680 | YANK1A-c051 | depositor partial sequence | sequence record 83807 | insert sequence
ATGGGCCACCATCATCATCATCATTCTTCTGGTGTAGATCTGGGTACCGAGAACCTGTACTTCCAATCCA
TGCCACCAGTGTTTGATGAAAATGAAGATGTCAACTTTGACCACTTTGAAATTTTGCGAGCCATTGGGAA
AGGCAGTTTTGGGAAGGTCTGCATTGTACAGAAGAATGATACCAAGAAGATGTACGCAATGAAGTACATG
AATAAACAAAAGTGCGTGGAGCGCAATGAAGTGAGAAATGTCTTCAAGGAACTCCAGATCATGCAGGGTC
TGGAGCACCCTTTCCTGGTTAATTTGTGGTATTCCTTCCAAGATGAGGAAGACATGTTCATGGTGGTGGA
CCTCCTGCTGGGTGGAGACCTGCGTTATCACCTGCAACAGAACGTCCACTTCAAGGAAGAAACAGTGAAG
CTCTTCATCTGTGAGCTGGTCATGGCCCTGGACTACCTGCAGAACCAGCGCATCATTCACAGGGATATGA
AGCCTGACAATATTTTACTTGACGAACATGGGCACGTGCACATCACAGATTTCAACATTGCTGCGATGCT
GCCCAGGGAGACACAGATTACCACCATGGCTGGCACCAAGCCTTACATGGCACCTGAGATGTTCAGCTCC
AGAAAAGGAGCAGGCTATTCCTTTGCTGTTGACTGGTGGTCCCTGGGAGTGACGGCCTATGAACTGCTGA
GAGGCCGGAGACCGTATCATATTCGCTCCAGTACTTCCAGCAAGGAAATTGTACACACGTTTGAGACGAC
TGTTGTAACTTACCCTTCTGCCTGGTCACAGGAAATGGTGTCACTTCTTAAAAAGCTACTCGAACCTAAT
CCAGACCAACGATTTTCTCAGTTATCTGATGTCCAGAACTTCCCGTATATGAATGATATAAACTGGGATG
CAGTTTTTCAGAAGAGGCTCATTCCAGGTTTCATTCCTAATAAAGGCAGGCTGAATTGTGATCCTACCTT
TGAACTTGAGGAAATGATTTTGGAGTCCAAACCTCTACATAAGAAAAAAAAGCGTCTGGCAAAGAAGGAG
AAGGATATGAGGAAATGCGATTCTTCTCAGACATGTCTTCTTCAAGAGCACCTTGACTCTGTCCAGAAGG
AGTTCATAATTTTCAACAGAGAAAAAGTAAACAGGGACTTTAACAAAAGACAACCAAATCTAGCCTTGGA
ACAAACCAAAGACCCACAAGGTGAGGATTGACAGTAAAGGTGGATACGGATCCGAATTCGAGCTCCGTCG
ACAAGCTT
