>Addgene plasmid #53680 | YANK1A-c051 | addgene partial sequence | sequence record 90875 | fBac-1 5'-tattcataccgtcccacca-3'
ATGGGCCACCATCATCATCATCATTCTTCTGGTGTAGATCTGGGTACCGAGAACCTGTACTTCCAATCCA
TGCCACCAGTGTTTGATGAAAATGAAGATGTCAACTTTGACCACTTTGAAATTTTGCGAGCCATTGGGAA
AGGCAGTTTTGGGAAGGTCTGCATTGTACAGAAGAATGATACCAAGAAGATGTACGCAATGAAGTACATG
AATAAACAAAAGTGCGTGGAGCGCAATGAAGTGAGAAATGTCTTCAAGGAACTCCAGATCATGCAGGGTC
TGGAGCACCCTTTCCTGGTTAATTTGTGGTATTCCTTCCAAGATGAGGAAGACATGTTCATGGTGGTGGA
CCTCCTGCTGGGTGGAGACCTGCGTTATCACCTGCAACAGAACGTCCACTTCAAGGAAGAAACAGTGAAG
CTCTTCATCTGTGAGCTGGTCATGGCCCTGGACTACCTGCAGAACCAGCGCATCATTCACAGGGATATGA
AGCCTGACAATATTTTACTTGACGAACATGGGCACGTGCACATCACAGATTTCAACATTGCTGCGATGCT
GCCCAGGGAGACACAGATTACCACCATGGCTGGCACCAAGCCTTACATGGCACCTGAGATGTTC
